Addgene plasmid #69215: L-CRISPR-CTN (MLL-ctrl)
Purpose: Advanced lentiviral CRISPR-Cas9 vector for induction of chromosomal translocations; control, MLL-sgRNA + luciferase-sgRNA
Depositing lab: Dirk Heckl. Depositing organization: Medizinische Hochschule Hannover. Publication: CRISPR-Cas9-induced t(11;19)/MLL-ENL translocations initiate leukemia in human hematopoietic progenitor cells in vivo. Reimer J, Knoess S, Labuhn M, Charpentier EM, Gohring G, Schlegelberger B, Klusmann JH, Heckl D. Haematologica. 2017 Jun 1. pii: haematol.2017.164046. doi: 10.3324/haematol.2017.164046. PubMed 28572162.
Backbone
  Vector backbone: SIN40C
  Modifications to backbone: modified pLKO5
  Vector type: Lentiviral, CRISPR
Growth in bacteria
  Bacterial resistance: Ampicillin, 100 μg/mL
  Growth temperature: 37°C
  Growth strain: NEB Stable
  Copy number: High Copy
Gene/Insert 1
  Gene/Insert name: SpCas9
  Species: S. pyogenes
  Insert size (bp): 4300
  Tag / fusion protein: FLAG (N terminal on insert)
Gene/Insert 2
  Gene/Insert name: Sp sgRNA scaffold
  Insert size (bp): 75
Gene/Insert 3
  Gene/Insert name: SFFV promoter
  Species: H. sapiens (human)
  Insert size (bp): 250
Gene/Insert 4
  Gene/Insert name: P2A-mNeonGreen
  Species: Synthetic
  Insert size (bp): 750
Terms and licenses: Academic/Nonprofit Terms; Industry Terms: Not Available to Industry
How to cite: L-CRISPR-CTN (MLL-ctrl) was a gift from Dirk Heckl (Addgene plasmid # 69215 ; http://n2t.net/addgene:69215 ; RRID:Addgene_69215)
