[The description below was written by a language model from this plasmid's Addgene catalogue record and pLannotate feature annotations shown in this document.]
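Description:
L-CRISPR-CTN (MLL-ctrl) is an all-in-one, self-inactivating lentiviral CRISPR-Cas9 vector of about 12.8 kb, built on the SIN40C backbone (recorded as a modified pLKO5). It is propagated in E. coli as a high-copy plasmid through a ColE1/pUC-type origin with ampicillin selection (AmpR), and it also carries f1 and SV40 origins. The short annotated RSF ori, lacI and lacZα hits are fragmentary backbone remnants. For virus production, a chimeric upstream region with CMV enhancer, SV40 and RSV promoter elements drives transcription of the viral genome from a truncated HIV-1 5' LTR. This is followed by the Ψ packaging signal with a gag fragment, the RRE for Rev-dependent export, and the cPPT/CTS. A WPRE and a ΔU3 3' LTR close the proviral cassette, so the LTR promoter is disabled after integration.

The payload combines two guide RNA cassettes with a Cas9 reporter unit. A human U6 promoter and a human H1 promoter, both RNA polymerase III promoters, each precede an S. pyogenes sgRNA scaffold, allowing two guides to be expressed from one vector. Downstream, an SFFV promoter drives N-terminally FLAG-tagged SpCas9, which the feature table annotates as contiguous N- and C-terminal portions. Cas9 is linked through a P2A peptide to mNeonGreen, so transduced, Cas9-expressing cells can be identified by green fluorescence.

The vector series is designed to induce chromosomal translocations by cutting two loci simultaneously. This version is the control, pairing an MLL-targeting sgRNA with a luciferase-targeting sgRNA, so only the MLL locus should be cleaved. The record does not state which promoter drives which guide. The associated work concerns modelling MLL-ENL translocations in human hematopoietic progenitor cells.
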