Features (pLannotate 1.2.2; 35 found; start..end, strand, type, name):
      1..128     +  rep_origin     RSF ori (fragment): Plasmids containing the RSF 1030 origin of replication can be propagated in E. coli cells that contain additional plasmids with compatible origins.
    130..222     +  CDS            lacI (fragment): lac repressor; lacI; The lac repressor binds to the lac operator to inhibit transcription in E. coli. This inhibition can be relieved by adding lactose or isopropyl-β-D-thiogalactopyranoside (IPTG).
    235..256     +  protein_bind   CAP binding site: CAP binding activates transcription in the presence of cAMP. E. coli catabolite activator protein
    271..301     +  promoter       lac promoter: promoter for the E. coli lac operon
    305..327     +  protein_bind   lac operator (fragment): The lac repressor binds to the lac operator to inhibit transcription in E. coli. This inhibition can be relieved by adding lactose or isopropyl-β-D-thiogalactopyranoside (IPTG). lac repressor encoded by lacI
    370..388     +  promoter       T3 promoter: promoter for bacteriophage T3 RNA polymerase
    433..812     +  enhancer       CMV enhancer: human cytomegalovirus immediate early enhancer
    869..1060    +  promoter       SV40 promoter (fragment): SV40 enhancer and early promoter
   1079..1305    +  promoter       RSV promoter: Rous sarcoma virus enhancer/promoter
   1306..1486    +  LTR            5' LTR (truncated): truncated 5' long terminal repeat (LTR) from HIV-1
   1533..1658    +  misc_feature   HIV-1 Ψ: packaging signal of human immunodeficiency virus type 1
   1642..2005    +  CDS            HIV-1 gag (fragment): gag protein from human immunodeficiency virus 1; gag
   2151..2384    +  misc_feature   RRE: The Rev response element (RRE) of HIV-1 allows for Rev-dependent mRNA export from the nucleus to the cytoplasm.
   2761..2861    +  CDS            Rev (fragment): human immunodeficiency virus 1 (HIV-1) Rev protein; rev; enhances nuclear export of unspliced and incompletely spliced viral mRNAs
   2911..3028    +  misc_feature   cPPT/CTS: central polypurine tract and central termination sequence of HIV-1
   3079..3319    +  promoter       U6 promoter: RNA polymerase III promoter for human U6 snRNA
   3367..3434    +  misc_RNA       tracrRNA (fragment): trans-activating CRISPR RNA for the Streptococcus pyogenes CRISPR/Cas9 system
   3452..3666    +  promoter       H1 promoter: human H1 RNA promoter
   3713..3780    +  misc_RNA       tracrRNA (fragment): trans-activating CRISPR RNA for the Streptococcus pyogenes CRISPR/Cas9 system
   3810..3961    +  promoter       SFFV promoter (fragment): spleen focus-forming virus long terminal repeat (LTR) promoter
   3965..4045    +  promoter       SFFV promoter (fragment): spleen focus-forming virus long terminal repeat (LTR) promoter
   4135..5736    +  CDS            Cas9(N): N-terminal portion of Streptococcus pyogenes Cas9 (Zetsche et al., 2015)
   5737..8235    +  CDS            Cas9(C): C-terminal portion of Streptococcus pyogenes Cas9 (Zetsche et al., 2015)
   8359..9066    +  CDS            mNeonGreen: mNeonGreen is a basic (constitutively fluorescent) green/yellow fluorescent protein published in 2013, derived from Branchiostoma lanceolatum. It is reported to be a very rapidly-maturing monomer with moderate acid sensitivity.
   9085..9673    +  misc_feature   WPRE: woodchuck hepatitis virus posttranscriptional regulatory element
   9724..9743    +  misc_feature   cPPT/CTS (fragment): central polypurine tract and central termination sequence of HIV-1
   9745..9978    +  LTR            3' LTR (ΔU3): self-inactivating 3' long terminal repeat (LTR) from HIV-1
  10056..10177   +  polyA_signal   SV40 poly(A) signal: SV40 polyadenylation signal
  10217..10352   +  rep_origin     SV40 ori: SV40 origin of replication
  10373..10391   -  promoter       T7 promoter: promoter for bacteriophage T7 RNA polymerase
  10399..10554   +  CDS            lacZα (fragment): LacZα fragment of β-galactosidase; lacZ fragment
  10559..10987   +  rep_origin     f1 ori (sequence partly withheld): f1 bacteriophage origin of replication; arrow indicates direction of (+) strand synthesis
  11040..11144   +  promoter       AmpR promoter: bla
  11145..12005   +  CDS            AmpR: β-lactamase; bla; confers resistance to ampicillin, carbenicillin, and related antibiotics
  12176..12764   +  rep_origin     ori: high-copy-number ColE1/pMB1/pBR322/pUC origin of replication
>Addgene plasmid #69215 | L-CRISPR-CTN (MLL-ctrl) | addgene full sequence | sequence record 178320 | Addgene NGS Result
TCACATGTTCTTTCCTGCGTTATCCCCTGATTCTGTGGATAACCGTATTACCGCCTTTGAGTGAGCTGAT
ACCGCTCGCCGCAGCCGAACGACCGAGCGCAGCGAGTCAGTGAGCGAGGAAGCGGAAGAGCGCCCAATAC
GCAAACCGCCTCTCCCCGCGCGTTGGCCGATTCATTAATGCAGCTGGCACGACAGGTTTCCCGACTGGAA
AGCGGGCAGTGAGCGCAACGCAATTAATGTGAGTTAGCTCACTCATTAGGCACCCCAGGCTTTACACTTT
ATGCTTCCGGCTCGTATGTTGTGTGGAATTGTGAGCGGATAACAATTTCACACAGGAAACAGCTATGACC
ATGATTACGCCAAGCGCGCAATTAACCCTCACTAAAGGGAACAAAAGCTGGAGCTGCAAGCGGTACCGTC
GACCTGCAGGTTGACATTGATTATTGACTAGTTATTAATAGTAATCAATTACGGGGTCATTAGTTCATAG
CCCATATATGGAGTTCCGCGTTACATAACTTACGGTAAATGGCCCGCCTGGCTGACCGCCCAACGACCCC
CGCCCATTGACGTCAATAATGACGTATGTTCCCATAGTAACGCCAATAGGGACTTTCCATTGACGTCAAT
GGGTGGAGTATTTACGGTAAACTGCCCACTTGGCAGTACATCAAGTGTATCATATGCCAAGTACGCCCCC
TATTGACGTCAATGACGGTAAATGGCCCGCCTGGCATTATGCCCAGTACATGACCTTATGGGACTTTCCT
ACTTGGCAGTACATCTACGTATTAGTCATCGCTATTACCATGGCGCGCCATGCAGGGCCTGAAATAACCT
CTGAAAGAGGAACTTGGTTAGGTACCTTCTGAGGCGGAAAGAACCAGCTGTGGAATGTGTGTCAGTTAGG
GTGTGGAAAGTCCCCAGGCTCCCCAGCAGGCAGAAGTATGCAAAGCATGCATCTCAATTAGTCAGCAACC
AGGTGTGGAAAGTCCCCAGGCTCCCCAGCAGGCAGAAGTATGCAAAGCATGCATCTCAATTAGTCAGCAA
CCATAGTCCCTTAAGAGGCGCGCCTTAATGTAGTCTTATGCAATACTCTTGTAGTCTTGCAACATGGTAA
CGATGAGTTAGCAACATGCCTTACAAGGAGAGAAAAAGCACCGTGCATGCCGATTGGTGGAAGTAAGGTG
GTACGATCGTGCCTTATTAGGAAGGCAACAGACGGGTCTGACATGGATTGGACGAACCACTGAATTGCCG
CATTGCAGAGATATTGTATTTAAGTGCCTAGCTCGATACATAAACGGGTCTCTCTGGTTAGACCAGATCT
GAGCCTGGGAGCTCTCTGGCTAACTAGGGAACCCACTGCTTAAGCCTCAATAAAGCTTGCCTTGAGTGCT
TCAAGTAGTGTGTGCCCGTCTGTTGTGTGACTCTGGTAACTAGAGATCCCTCAGACCCTTTTAGTCAGTG
TGGAAAATCTCTAGCAGTGGCGCCCGAACAGGGACTTGAAAGCGAAAGGGAAACCAGAGGAGCTCTCTCG
ACGCAGGACTCGGCTTGCTGAAGCGCGCACGGCAAGAGGCGAGGGGCGGCGACTGGTGAGTACGCCAAAA
ATTTTGACTAGCGGAGGCTAGAAGGAGAGAGATGGGTGCGAGAGCGTCAGTATTAAGCGGGGGAGAATTA
GATCGCGATGGGAAAAAATTCGGTTAAGGCCAGGGGGAAAGAAAAAATATAAATTAAAACATATAGTATG
GGCAAGCAGGGAGCTAGAACGATTCGCAGTTAATCCTGGCCTGTTAGAAACATCAGAAGGCTGTAGACAA
ATACTGGGACAGCTACAACCATCCCTTCAGACAGGATCAGAAGAACTTAGATCATTATATAATACAGTAG
CAACCCTCTATTGTGTGCATCAAAGGATAGAGATAAAAGACACCAAGGAAGCTTTAGACAAGATAGAGGA
AGAGCAAAACAAAAGTAAGACCACCGCACAGCAAGCGGCCGCTGATCTTCAGACCTGGAGGAGGAGATAT
GAGGGACAATTGGAGAAGTGAATTATATAAATATAAAGTAGTAAAAATTGAACCATTAGGAGTAGCACCC
ACCAAGGCAAAGAGAAGAGTGGTGCAGAGAGAAAAAAGAGCAGTGGGAATAGGAGCTTTGTTCCTTGGGT
TCTTGGGAGCAGCAGGAAGCACTATGGGCGCAGCGTCAATGACGCTGACGGTACAGGCCAGACAATTATT
GTCTGGTATAGTGCAGCAGCAGAACAATTTGCTGAGGGCTATTGAGGCGCAACAGCATCTGTTGCAACTC
ACAGTCTGGGGCATCAAGCAGCTCCAGGCAAGAATCCTGGCTGTGGAAAGATACCTAAAGGATCAACAGC
TCCTGGGGATTTGGGGTTGCTCTGGAAAACTCATTTGCACCACTGCTGTGCCTTGGAATGCTAGTTGGAG
TAATAAATCTCTGGAACAGATTTGGAATCACACGACCTGGATGGAGTGGGACAGAGAAATTAACAATTAC
ACAAGCTTAATACACTCCTTAATTGAAGAATCGCAAAACCAGCAAGAAAAGAATGAACAAGAATTATTGG
AATTAGATAAATGGGCAAGTTTGTGGAATTGGTTTAACATAACAAATTGGCTGTGGTATATAAAATTATT
CATAATGATAGTAGGAGGCTTGGTAGGTTTAAGAATAGTTTTTGCTGTACTTTCTATAGTGAATAGAGTT
AGGCAGGGATATTCACCATTATCGTTTCAGACCCACCTCCCAACCCCGAGGGGACCCGACAGGCCCGAAG
GAATAGAAGAAGAAGGTGGAGAGAGAGACAGAGACAGATCCATTCGATTAGTGAACGGATCGGCACTGCG
TGCGCCAATTCTGCAGACAAATGGCAGTATTCATCCACAATTTTAAAAGAAAAGGGGGGATTGGGGGGTA
CAGTGCAGGGGAAAGAATAGTAGACATAATAGCAACAGACATACAAACTAAAGAATTACAAAAACAAATT
ACAAAAATTCAAAATTTTCGGGTTTATTACAGGGACAGCAGAGATCCAGTTTGGTTAATTAAGGTACCGA
GGGCCTATTTCCCATGATTCCTTCATATTTGCATATACGATACAAGGCTGTTAGAGAGATAATTAGAATT
AATTTGACTGTAAACACAAAGATATTAGTACAAAATACGTGACGTAGAAAGTAATAATTTCTTGGGTAGT
TTGCAGTTTTAAAATTATGTTTTAAAATGGACTATCATATGCTTACCGTAACTTGAAAGTATTTCGATTT
CTTGGCTTTATATATCTTGTGGAAAGGACGAAACACCGTCCAAAACAACAACGGCGGCGTTTAAGAGCTA
TGCTGGAAACAGCATAGCAAGTTTAAATAAGGCTAGTCCGTTATCAACTTGAAAAAGTGGCACCGAGTCG
GTGCTTTTTTGAATTCAATTCGAACGCTGACGTCATCAACCCGCTCCAAGGAATCGCGGGCCCAGTGTCA
CTAGGCGGGAACACCCAGCGCGCGTGCGCCCTGGCAGGAAGATGGCTGTGAGGGACAGGGGAGTGGCGCC
CTGCAATATTTGCATGTCGCTATGTGTTCTGGGAAATCACCATAAACGTGAAATGTCTTTGGATTTGGGA
ATCTTATAAGTTCTGTATGAGACCACAGATCTAATTAGCAGGTGGGTTTAGCGCGTTTAAGAGCTATGCT
GGAAACAGCATAGCAAGTTTAAATAAGGCTAGTCCGTTATCAACTTGAAAAAGTGGCACCGAGTCGGTGC
TTTTTTCTAGAAACCTCGAGCGAGCTGCAGTAACGCCATTTTGCAAGGCATGGAAAAATACCAAACCAAG
AATAGAGAAGTTCAGATCAAGGGCGGGTACATGAAAATAGCTAACGTTGGGCCAAACAGGATATCTGCGG
TGAGCAGTTTCGGCCCCGGCCCGGGGCCAAGAACAGMTGGTGWYCGCGCGCTTCTGCTTCCCGAGCTCTA
TAAAAGAGCTCACAACCCCTCACTCGGCGCGCCAGTCCTCCGACAGACTGAGTCGGATCCGCCACCATGG
ATTACAAAGACGATGACGATAAGATGGCCCCAAAGAAGAAGCGGAAGGTCGGTATCCACGGAGTCCCAGC
AGCCGACAAGAAGTACAGCATCGGCCTGGACATCGGCACCAACTCTGTGGGCTGGGCCGTGATCACCGAC
GAGTACAAGGTGCCCAGCAAGAAATTCAAGGTGCTGGGCAACACCGACCGGCACAGCATCAAGAAGAACC
TGATCGGAGCCCTGCTGTTCGACAGCGGCGAAACAGCCGAGGCCACCCGGCTGAAGAGAACCGCCAGAAG
AAGATACACCAGACGGAAGAACCGGATCTGCTATCTGCAAGAGATCTTCAGCAACGAGATGGCCAAGGTG
GACGACAGCTTCTTCCACAGACTGGAAGAGTCCTTCCTGGTGGAAGAGGATAAGAAGCACGAGCGGCACC
CCATCTTCGGCAACATCGTGGACGAGGTGGCCTACCACGAGAAGTACCCCACCATCTACCACCTGAGAAA
GAAACTGGTGGACAGCACCGACAAGGCCGACCTGCGGCTGATCTATCTGGCCCTGGCCCACATGATCAAG
TTCCGGGGCCACTTCCTGATCGAGGGCGACCTGAACCCCGACAACAGCGACGTGGACAAGCTGTTCATCC
AGCTGGTGCAGACCTACAACCAGCTGTTCGAGGAAAACCCCATCAACGCCAGCGGCGTGGACGCCAAGGC
CATCCTGTCTGCCAGACTGAGCAAGAGCAGACGGCTGGAAAATCTGATCGCCCAGCTGCCCGGCGAGAAG
AAGAATGGCCTGTTCGGAAACCTGATTGCCCTGAGCCTGGGCCTGACCCCCAACTTCAAGAGCAACTTCG
ACCTGGCCGAGGATGCCAAACTGCAGCTGAGCAAGGACACCTACGACGACGACCTGGACAACCTGCTGGC
CCAGATCGGCGACCAGTACGCCGACCTGTTTCTGGCCGCCAAGAACCTGTCCGACGCCATCCTGCTGAGC
GACATCCTGAGAGTGAACACCGAGATCACCAAGGCCCCCCTGAGCGCCTCTATGATCAAGAGATACGACG
AGCACCACCAGGACCTGACCCTGCTGAAAGCTCTCGTGCGGCAGCAGCTGCCTGAGAAGTACAAAGAGAT
TTTCTTCGACCAGAGCAAGAACGGCTACGCCGGCTACATTGACGGCGGAGCCAGCCAGGAAGAGTTCTAC
AAGTTCATCAAGCCCATCCTGGAAAAGATGGACGGCACCGAGGAACTGCTCGTGAAGCTGAACAGAGAGG
ACCTGCTGCGGAAGCAGCGGACCTTCGACAACGGCAGCATCCCCCACCAGATCCACCTGGGAGAGCTGCA
CGCCATTCTGCGGCGGCAGGAAGATTTTTACCCATTCCTGAAGGACAACCGGGAAAAGATCGAGAAGATC
CTGACCTTCCGCATCCCCTACTACGTGGGCCCTCTGGCCAGGGGAAACAGCAGATTCGCCTGGATGACCA
GAAAGAGCGAGGAAACCATCACCCCCTGGAACTTCGAGGAAGTGGTGGACAAGGGCGCTTCCGCCCAGAG
CTTCATCGAGCGGATGACCAACTTCGATAAGAACCTGCCCAACGAGAAGGTGCTGCCCAAGCACAGCCTG
CTGTACGAGTACTTCACCGTGTATAACGAGCTGACCAAAGTGAAATACGTGACCGAGGGAATGAGAAAGC
CCGCCTTCCTGAGCGGCGAGCAGAAAAAGGCCATCGTGGACCTGCTGTTCAAGACCAACCGGAAAGTGAC
CGTGAAGCAGCTGAAAGAGGACTACTTCAAGAAAATCGAGTGCTTCGACTCCGTGGAAATCTCCGGCGTG
GAAGATCGGTTCAACGCCTCCCTGGGCACATACCACGATCTGCTGAAAATTATCAAGGACAAGGACTTCC
TGGACAATGAGGAAAACGAGGACATTCTGGAAGATATCGTGCTGACCCTGACACTGTTTGAGGACAGAGA
GATGATCGAGGAACGGCTGAAAACCTATGCCCACCTGTTCGACGACAAAGTGATGAAGCAGCTGAAGCGG
CGGAGATACACCGGCTGGGGCAGGCTGAGCCGGAAGCTGATCAACGGCATCCGGGACAAGCAGTCCGGCA
AGACAATCCTGGATTTCCTGAAGTCCGACGGCTTCGCCAACAGAAACTTCATGCAGCTGATCCACGACGA
CAGCCTGACCTTTAAAGAGGACATCCAGAAAGCCCAGGTGTCCGGCCAGGGCGATAGCCTGCACGAGCAC
ATTGCCAATCTGGCCGGCAGCCCCGCCATTAAGAAGGGCATCCTGCAGACAGTGAAGGTGGTGGACGAGC
TCGTGAAAGTGATGGGCCGGCACAAGCCCGAGAACATCGTGATCGAAATGGCCAGAGAGAACCAGACCAC
CCAGAAGGGACAGAAGAACAGCCGCGAGAGAATGAAGCGGATCGAAGAGGGCATCAAAGAGCTGGGCAGC
CAGATCCTGAAAGAACACCCCGTGGAAAACACCCAGCTGCAGAACGAGAAGCTGTACCTGTACTACCTGC
AGAATGGGCGGGATATGTACGTGGACCAGGAACTGGACATCAACCGGCTGTCCGACTACGATGTGGACCA
TATCGTGCCTCAGAGCTTTCTGAAGGACGACTCCATCGACAACAAGGTGCTGACCAGAAGCGACAAGAAC
CGGGGCAAGAGCGACAACGTGCCCTCCGAAGAGGTCGTGAAGAAGATGAAGAACTACTGGCGGCAGCTGC
TGAACGCCAAGCTGATTACCCAGAGAAAGTTCGACAATCTGACCAAGGCCGAGAGAGGCGGCCTGAGCGA
ACTGGATAAGGCCGGCTTCATCAAGAGACAGCTGGTGGAAACCCGGCAGATCACAAAGCACGTGGCACAG
ATCCTGGACTCCCGGATGAACACTAAGTACGACGAGAATGACAAGCTGATCCGGGAAGTGAAAGTGATCA
CCCTGAAGTCCAAGCTGGTGTCCGATTTCCGGAAGGATTTCCAGTTTTACAAAGTGCGCGAGATCAACAA
CTACCACCACGCCCACGACGCCTACCTGAACGCCGTCGTGGGAACCGCCCTGATCAAAAAGTACCCTAAG
CTGGAAAGCGAGTTCGTGTACGGCGACTACAAGGTGTACGACGTGCGGAAGATGATCGCCAAGAGCGAGC
AGGAAATCGGCAAGGCTACCGCCAAGTACTTCTTCTACAGCAACATCATGAACTTTTTCAAGACCGAGAT
TACCCTGGCCAACGGCGAGATCCGGAAGCGGCCTCTGATCGAGACAAACGGCGAAACCGGGGAGATCGTG
TGGGATAAGGGCCGGGATTTTGCCACCGTGCGGAAAGTGCTGAGCATGCCCCAAGTGAATATCGTGAAAA
AGACCGAGGTGCAGACAGGCGGCTTCAGCAAAGAGTCTATCCTGCCCAAGAGGAACAGCGATAAGCTGAT
CGCCAGAAAGAAGGACTGGGACCCTAAGAAGTACGGCGGCTTCGACAGCCCCACCGTGGCCTATTCTGTG
CTGGTGGTGGCCAAAGTGGAAAAGGGCAAGTCCAAGAAACTGAAGAGTGTGAAAGAGCTGCTGGGGATCA
CCATCATGGAAAGAAGCAGCTTCGAGAAGAATCCCATCGACTTTCTGGAAGCCAAGGGCTACAAAGAAGT
GAAAAAGGACCTGATCATCAAGCTGCCTAAGTACTCCCTGTTCGAGCTGGAAAACGGCCGGAAGAGAATG
CTGGCCTCTGCCGGCGAACTGCAGAAGGGAAACGAACTGGCCCTGCCCTCCAAATATGTGAACTTCCTGT
ACCTGGCCAGCCACTATGAGAAGCTGAAGGGCTCCCCCGAGGATAATGAGCAGAAACAGCTGTTTGTGGA
ACAGCACAAGCACTACCTGGACGAGATCATCGAGCAGATCAGCGAGTTCTCCAAGAGAGTGATCCTGGCC
GACGCTAATCTGGACAAAGTGCTGTCCGCCTACAACAAGCACCGGGATAAGCCCATCAGAGAGCAGGCCG
AGAATATCATCCACCTGTTTACCCTGACCAATCTGGGAGCCCCTGCCGCCTTCAAGTACTTTGACACCAC
CATCGACCGGAAGAGGTACACCAGCACCAAAGAGGTGCTGGACGCCACCCTGATCCACCAGAGCATCACC
GGCCTGTACGAGACACGGATCGACCTGTCTCAGCTGGGAGGCGACAAGCGTCCTGCTGCTACTAAGAAAG
CTGGTCAAGCTAAGAAAAAGAAAGCTAGCGGAGGAAGCGGCGCCACCAATTTCAGCCTGCTGAAACAGGC
CGGCGACGTGGAAGAGAACCCTGGCCCTATGGTGTCCAAGGGCGAAGAGGACAACATGGCCAGCCTGCCT
GCCACCCACGAGCTGCACATCTTCGGCAGCATCAACGGCGTGGACTTCGACATGGTGGGACAGGGCACCG
GCAACCCCAACGACGGCTACGAGGAACTGAACCTGAAGTCCACAAAGGGCGACCTGCAGTTCAGCCCCTG
GATTCTGGTGCCCCACATCGGCTACGGCTTCCACCAGTACCTGCCCTACCCCGACGGCATGAGCCCTTTC
CAAGCCGCCATGGTGGATGGCAGCGGCTACCAGGTGCACCGGACCATGCAGTTTGAGGACGGCGCCAGCC
TGACCGTGAACTACAGGTACACATACGAGGGCAGCCACATCAAGGGCGAGGCCCAAGTGAAGGGCACAGG
CTTTCCAGCCGACGGCCCCGTGATGACCAATAGCCTGACAGCCGCCGACTGGTGCAGAAGCAAGAAAACC
TACCCCAATGACAAGACCATCATCAGCACCTTCAAGTGGTCCTACACCACCGGCAATGGCAAGCGGTACA
GAAGCACCGCCCGGACCACCTACACCTTCGCCAAACCCATGGCCGCCAACTACCTGAAGAACCAGCCTAT
GTACGTGTTCCGCAAGACCGAGCTGAAGCACTCCAAGACAGAACTGAACTTCAAAGAGTGGCAGAAAGCC
TTCACCGACGTGATGGGCATGGACGAGCTGTACAAGTGAACGCGTTAAGTCGACAATCAACCTCTGGATT
ACAAAATTTGTGAAAGATTGACTGGTATTCTTAACTATGTTGCTCCTTTTACGCTATGTGGATACGCTGC
TTTAATGCCTTTGTATCATGCTATTGCTTCCCGTATGGCTTTCATTTTCTCCTCCTTGTATAAATCCTGG
TTGCTGTCTCTTTATGAGGAGTTGTGGCCCGTTGTCAGGCAACGTGGCGTGGTGTGCACTGTGTTTGCTG
ACGCAACCCCCACTGGTTGGGGCATTGCCACCACCTGTCAGCTCCTTTCCGGGACTTTCGCTTTCCCCCT
CCCTATTGCCACGGCGGAACTCATCGCCGCCTGCCTTGCCCGCTGCTGGACAGGGGCTCGGCTGTTGGGC
ACTGACAATTCCGTGGTGTTGTCGGGGAAATCATCGTCCTTTCCTTGGCTGCTCGCCTGTGTTGCCACCT
GGATTCTGCGCGGGACGTCCTTCTGCTACGTCCCTTCGGCCCTCAATCCAGCGGACCTTCCTTCCCGCGG
CCTGCTGCCGGCTCTGCGGCCTCTTCCGCGTCTTCGCCTTCGCCCTCAGACGAGTCGGATCTCCCTTTGG
GCCGCCTCCCCGCGTCGACTTTAAGACCAATGACTTACAAGGCAGCTGTAGATCTTAGCCACTTTTTAAA
AGAAAAGGGGGGACTGGAAGGGCTAATTCACTCCCAACGAAGACAAGATCTGCTTTTTGCTTGTACTGGG
TCTCTCTGGTTAGACCAGATCTGAGCCTGGGAGCTCTCTGGCTAACTAGGGAACCCACTGCTTAAGCCTC
AATAAAGCTTGCCTTGAGTGCTTCAAGTAGTGTGTGCCCGTCTGTTGTGTGACTCTGGTAACTAGAGATC
CCTCAGACCCTTTTAGTCAGTGTGGAAAATCTCTAGCAGTACGTATAGTAGTTCATGTCATCTTATTATT
CAGTATTTATAACTTGCAAAGAAATGAATATCAGAGAGTGAGAGGAACTTGTTTATTGCAGCTTATAATG
GTTACAAATAAAGCAATAGCATCACAAATTTCACAAATAAAGCATTTTTTTCACTGCATTCTAGTTGTGG
TTTGTCCAAACTCATCAATGTATCTTATCATGTCTGGCTCTAGCTATCCCGCCCCTAACTCCGCCCATCC
CGCCCCTAACTCCGCCCAGTTCCGCCCATTCTCCGCCCCATGGCTGACTAATTTTTTTTATTTATGCAGA
GGCCGAGGCCGCCTCGGCCTCTGAGCTATTCCAGAAGTAGTGAGGAGGCTTTTTTGGAGGCCTAGGGACG
TACCCAATTCGCCCTATAGTGAGTCGTATTACGCGCGCTCACTGGCCGTCGTTTTACAACGTCGTGACTG
GGAAAACCCTGGCGTTACCCAACTTAATCGCCTTGCAGCACATCCCCCTTTCGCCAGCTGGCGTAATAGC
GAAGAGGCCCGCACCGATCGCCCTTCCCAACAGTTGCGCAGCCTGAATGGCGAATGGG
[124 nt withheld, positions 10559-10682]
C
[91 nt withheld, positions 10684-10774]
A
[49 nt withheld, positions 10776-10824]
CCTTTGACGTTGGAGTCCACGTTCTTT
[37 nt withheld, positions 10852-10888]
ACCCTATCTCGGTCTATTCTTTTGATTTATAAGGGATTTTGCCGATTTCGGCCTATTGGTTAAAAAATGA
GCTGATTTAACAAAAATTTAACGCGAATTTTAACAAAATATTAACGCTTACAATTTAGGTGGCACTTTTC
GGGGAAATGTGCGCGGAACCCCTATTTGTTTATTTTTCTAAATACATTCAAATATGTATCCGCTCATGAG
ACAATAACCCTGATAAATGCTTCAATAATATTGAAAAAGGAAGAGTATGAGTATTCAACATTTCCGTGTC
GCCCTTATTCCCTTTTTTGCGGCATTTTGCCTTCCTGTTTTTGCTCACCCAGAAACGCTGGTGAAAGTAA
AAGATGCTGAAGATCAGTTGGGTGCACGAGTGGGTTACATCGAACTGGATCTCAACAGCGGTAAGATCCT
TGAGAGTTTTCGCCCCGAAGAACGTTTTCCAATGATGAGCACTTTTAAAGTTCTGCTATGTGGCGCGGTA
TTATCCCGTATTGACGCCGGGCAAGAGCAACTCGGTCGCCGCATACACTATTCTCAGAATGACTTGGTTG
AGTACTCACCAGTCACAGAAAAGCATCTTACGGATGGCATGACAGTAAGAGAATTATGCAGTGCTGCCAT
AACCATGAGTGATAACACTGCGGCCAACTTACTTCTGACAACGATCGGAGGACCGAAGGAGCTAACCGCT
TTTTTGCACAACATGGGGGATCATGTAACTCGCCTTGATCGTTGGGAACCGGAGCTGAATGAAGCCATAC
CAAACGACGAGCGTGACACCACGATGCCTGTAGCAATGGCAACAACGTTGCGCAAACTATTAACTGGCGA
ACTACTTACTCTAGCTTCCCGGCAACAATTAATAGACTGGATGGAGGCGGATAAAGTTGCAGGACCACTT
CTGCGCTCGGCCCTTCCGGCTGGCTGGTTTATTGCTGATAAATCTGGAGCCGGTGAGCGTGGGTCTCGCG
GTATCATTGCAGCACTGGGGCCAGATGGTAAGCCCTCCCGTATCGTAGTTATCTACACGACGGGGAGTCA
GGCAACTATGGATGAACGAAATAGACAGATCGCTGAGATAGGTGCCTCACTGATTAAGCATTGGTAACTG
TCAGACCAAGTTTACTCATATATACTTTAGATTGATTTAAAACTTCATTTTTAATTTAAAAGGATCTAGG
TGAAGATCCTTTTTGATAATCTCATGACCAAAATCCCTTAACGTGAGTTTTCGTTCCACTGAGCGTCAGA
CCCCGTAGAAAAGATCAAAGGATCTTCTTGAGATCCTTTTTTTCTGCGCGTAATCTGCTGCTTGCAAACA
AAAAAACCACCGCTACCAGCGGTGGTTTGTTTGCCGGATCAAGAGCTACCAACTCTTTTTCCGAAGGTAA
CTGGCTTCAGCAGAGCGCAGATACCAAATACTGTTCTTCTAGTGTAGCCGTAGTTAGGCCACCACTTCAA
GAACTCTGTAGCACCGCCTACATACCTCGCTCTGCTAATCCTGTTACCAGTGGCTGCTGCCAGTGGCGAT
AAGTCGTGTCTTACCGGGTTGGACTCAAGACGATAGTTACCGGATAAGGCGCAGCGGTCGGGCTGAACGG
GGGGTTCGTGCACACAGCCCAGCTTGGAGCGAACGACCTACACCGAACTGAGATACCTACAGCGTGAGCT
ATGAGAAAGCGCCACGCTTCCCGAAGGGAGAAAGGCGGACAGGTATCCGGTAAGCGGCAGGGTCGGAACA
GGAGAGCGCACGAGGGAGCTTCCAGGGGGAAACGCCTGGTATCTTTATAGTCCTGTCGGGTTTCGCCACC
TCTGACTTGAGCGTCGATTTTTGTGATGCTCGTCAGGGGGGCGGAGCCTATGGAAAAACGCCAGCAACGC
GGCCTTTTTACGGTTCCTGGCCTTTTGCTGGCCTTTTGC
