>Addgene plasmid #69215 | L-CRISPR-CTN (MLL-ctrl) | addgene partial sequence | sequence record 178751 | H1 5'-tcgctatgtgttctgggaaa-3'
CTTTGGATTTGGGAATCTTATAAGTTCTGTATGAGACCACAGATCTAATTAGCAGGTGGGTTTAGCGCGT
TTAAGAGCTATGCTGGAAACAGCATAGCAAGTTTAAATAAGGCTAGTCCGTTATCAACTTGAAAAAGTGG
CACCGAGTCGGTGCTTTTTTCTAGAAACCTCGAGCGAGCTGCAGTAACGCCATTTTGCAAGGCATGGAAA
AATACCAAACCAAGAATAGAGAAGTTCAGATCAAGGGCGGGTACATGAAAATAGCTAACGTTGGGCCAAA
CAGGATATCTGCGGTGAGCAGTTTCGGCCCCGGCCCGGGGCCAAGAACAGA
